Addgene plasmid #112331: pZNF212-donor
Purpose: CRISPR donor plasmid to tag human transcription factor ZNF212 with GFP
Depositing lab: Kevin White. Depositing organization: University of Chicago.
Backbone
  Vector backbone: pUC19
  Vector type: CRISPR
Growth in bacteria
  Bacterial resistance: Ampicillin, 100 μg/mL
  Growth temperature: 37°C
  Growth strain: DH5alpha
  Copy number: High Copy
Gene/Insert
  Gene/Insert name: ZNF212 homology arms flanking EGFP-IRES-Neo cassette
  Species: H. sapiens (human)
  Entrez Gene: ZNF212 (a.k.a. C2H2-150, ZNF182, ZNFC150)
  Cloning method: Gibson Cloning
  Sequencing primers: 5′ M13pUC-fwd; 3′ M13pUC-rev
Terms and licenses: Academic/Nonprofit Terms; Industry Terms: Not Available to Industry
Depositor comments: Cloning source: K562 or LCL. Use with plasmid pZNF212.1.0-gDNA.
How to cite: pZNF212-donor was a gift from Kevin White (Addgene plasmid # 112331 ; http://n2t.net/addgene:112331 ; RRID:Addgene_112331)
