[The description below was written by a language model from this plasmid's Addgene catalogue record and pLannotate feature annotations shown in this document.]
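Description:
pZNF212-donor is a CRISPR homology-directed repair donor plasmid built on the pUC19 backbone and designed to tag the endogenous human transcription factor gene ZNF212 with GFP. It is propagated in E. coli as a high-copy plasmid through the ColE1/pUC origin and selected with ampicillin via the β-lactamase gene. Remnants of the pUC19 lac region (lac promoter and operator, CAP site, lacZα fragment) flank the site where the insert was assembled by Gibson cloning.

The payload is an EGFP-IRES-Neo cassette placed between ZNF212 homology arms, which were amplified from human K562 or LCL genomic DNA. The annotation identifies the upstream arm as a ZNF212 coding fragment. It is followed by a short linker region containing a match to the TEV/His portion of a composite tag and an S-Tag, then EGFP, an EMCV IRES and the Tn5 neomycin phosphotransferase gene. This order suggests a C-terminal knock-in. No mammalian promoter is annotated in the cassette, so expression of both the ZNF212-EGFP fusion and the IRES-driven NeoR presumably depends on correct integration at the transcribed ZNF212 locus, allowing G418 selection to enrich for targeted cells. The downstream homology arm is not annotated, but unannotated sequence after NeoR presumably corresponds to it.

The plasmid is meant to be used with the companion guide RNA plasmid pZNF212.1.0-gDNA, which directs cutting at the target site. The repository-sequenced and depositor-supplied records differ slightly in length (6,750 versus 6,769 nt), mainly near a small MCS remnant, but show the same feature organisation.
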