Features (pLannotate 1.2.2; 17 found; start..end, strand, type, name):
     16..173     +  CDS            lacZα (fragment): LacZα fragment of β-galactosidase; lacZ fragment
    179..278     -  misc_feature   bom (fragment): basis of mobility region from pBR322
    380..415     -  CDS            rop (fragment): Rop protein, which maintains plasmids at low copy number; rop
    510..614     +  promoter       AmpR promoter: bla
    615..1475    +  CDS            AmpR: β-lactamase; bla; confers resistance to ampicillin, carbenicillin, and related antibiotics
   1646..2234    +  rep_origin     ori: high-copy-number ColE1/pMB1/pBR322/pUC origin of replication
   2417..2509    +  CDS            lacI (fragment): lac repressor; lacI; The lac repressor binds to the lac operator to inhibit transcription in E. coli. This inhibition can be relieved by adding lactose or isopropyl-β-D-thiogalactopyranoside (IPTG).
   2522..2543    +  protein_bind   CAP binding site: CAP binding activates transcription in the presence of cAMP. E. coli catabolite activator protein
   2558..2588    +  promoter       lac promoter: promoter for the E. coli lac operon
   2596..2612    +  protein_bind   lac operator: The lac repressor binds to the lac operator to inhibit transcription in E. coli. This inhibition can be relieved by adding lactose or isopropyl-β-D-thiogalactopyranoside (IPTG). lac repressor encoded by lacI
   2649..2669    -  misc_feature   MCS (fragment): pUC18/19 multiple cloning site
   2680..3534    +  CDS            ZNF212 (fragment): ZN212_HUMAN - Also known as ZNFC150. Experimental evidence at protein level: Swiss-Prot protein existence level 1. May be involved in transcriptional regulation. From Homo sapiens (Human).
   3555..3575    +  CDS            capTEV™ (fragment): composite tag for in vivo biotinylation, TEV protease cleavage, and 6xHis tagging
   3589..3633    +  CDS            S-Tag: affinity and epitope tag derived from pancreatic ribonuclease A
   3724..4443    +  CDS            EGFP: the original enhanced GFP (Yang et al., 1996) mammalian codon-optimized
   4481..5066    +  misc_feature   IRES2: internal ribosome entry site (IRES) of the encephalomyocarditis virus (EMCV)
   5148..5951    +  CDS            NeoR/KanR: aminoglycoside phosphotransferase from Tn5; aph(3')-II (or nptII); confers resistance to neomycin, kanamycin, and G418 (Geneticin®)
>Addgene plasmid #112331 | pZNF212-donor | depositor full sequence | sequence record 211722 | Full Sequence
GGGTACCGAGCTCGAATTCACTGGCCGTCGTTTTACAACGTCGTGACTGGGAAAACCCTGGCGTTACCCA
ACTTAATCGCCTTGCAGCACATCCCCCTTTCGCCAGCTGGCGTAATAGCGAAGAGGCCCGCACCGATCGC
CCTTCCCAACAGTTGCGCAGCCTGAATGGCGAATGGCGCCTGATGCGGTATTTTCTCCTTACGCATCTGT
GCGGTATTTCACACCGCATATGGTGCACTCTCAGTACAATCTGCTCTGATGCCGCATAGTTAAGCCAGCC
CCGACACCCGCCAACACCCGCTGACGCGCCCTGACGGGCTTGTCTGCTCCCGGCATCCGCTTACAGACAA
GCTGTGACCGTCTCCGGGAGCTGCATGTGTCAGAGGTTTTCACCGTCATCACCGAAACGCGCGAGACGAA
AGGGCCTCGTGATACGCCTATTTTTATAGGTTAATGTCATGATAATAATGGTTTCTTAGACGTCAGGTGG
CACTTTTCGGGGAAATGTGCGCGGAACCCCTATTTGTTTATTTTTCTAAATACATTCAAATATGTATCCG
CTCATGAGACAATAACCCTGATAAATGCTTCAATAATATTGAAAAAGGAAGAGTATGAGTATTCAACATT
TCCGTGTCGCCCTTATTCCCTTTTTTGCGGCATTTTGCCTTCCTGTTTTTGCTCACCCAGAAACGCTGGT
GAAAGTAAAAGATGCTGAAGATCAGTTGGGTGCACGAGTGGGTTACATCGAACTGGATCTCAACAGCGGT
AAGATCCTTGAGAGTTTTCGCCCCGAAGAACGTTTTCCAATGATGAGCACTTTTAAAGTTCTGCTATGTG
GCGCGGTATTATCCCGTATTGACGCCGGGCAAGAGCAACTCGGTCGCCGCATACACTATTCTCAGAATGA
CTTGGTTGAGTACTCACCAGTCACAGAAAAGCATCTTACGGATGGCATGACAGTAAGAGAATTATGCAGT
GCTGCCATAACCATGAGTGATAACACTGCGGCCAACTTACTTCTGACAACGATCGGAGGACCGAAGGAGC
TAACCGCTTTTTTGCACAACATGGGGGATCATGTAACTCGCCTTGATCGTTGGGAACCGGAGCTGAATGA
AGCCATACCAAACGACGAGCGTGACACCACGATGCCTGTAGCAATGGCAACAACGTTGCGCAAACTATTA
ACTGGCGAACTACTTACTCTAGCTTCCCGGCAACAATTAATAGACTGGATGGAGGCGGATAAAGTTGCAG
GACCACTTCTGCGCTCGGCCCTTCCGGCTGGCTGGTTTATTGCTGATAAATCTGGAGCCGGTGAGCGTGG
GTCTCGCGGTATCATTGCAGCACTGGGGCCAGATGGTAAGCCCTCCCGTATCGTAGTTATCTACACGACG
GGGAGTCAGGCAACTATGGATGAACGAAATAGACAGATCGCTGAGATAGGTGCCTCACTGATTAAGCATT
GGTAACTGTCAGACCAAGTTTACTCATATATACTTTAGATTGATTTAAAACTTCATTTTTAATTTAAAAG
GATCTAGGTGAAGATCCTTTTTGATAATCTCATGACCAAAATCCCTTAACGTGAGTTTTCGTTCCACTGA
GCGTCAGACCCCGTAGAAAAGATCAAAGGATCTTCTTGAGATCCTTTTTTTCTGCGCGTAATCTGCTGCT
TGCAAACAAAAAAACCACCGCTACCAGCGGTGGTTTGTTTGCCGGATCAAGAGCTACCAACTCTTTTTCC
GAAGGTAACTGGCTTCAGCAGAGCGCAGATACCAAATACTGTCCTTCTAGTGTAGCCGTAGTTAGGCCAC
CACTTCAAGAACTCTGTAGCACCGCCTACATACCTCGCTCTGCTAATCCTGTTACCAGTGGCTGCTGCCA
GTGGCGATAAGTCGTGTCTTACCGGGTTGGACTCAAGACGATAGTTACCGGATAAGGCGCAGCGGTCGGG
CTGAACGGGGGGTTCGTGCACACAGCCCAGCTTGGAGCGAACGACCTACACCGAACTGAGATACCTACAG
CGTGAGCTATGAGAAAGCGCCACGCTTCCCGAAGGGAGAAAGGCGGACAGGTATCCGGTAAGCGGCAGGG
TCGGAACAGGAGAGCGCACGAGGGAGCTTCCAGGGGGAAACGCCTGGTATCTTTATAGTCCTGTCGGGTT
TCGCCACCTCTGACTTGAGCGTCGATTTTTGTGATGCTCGTCAGGGGGGCGGAGCCTATGGAAAAACGCC
AGCAACGCGGCCTTTTTACGGTTCCTGGCCTTTTGCTGGCCTTTTGCTCACATGTTCTTTCCTGCGTTAT
CCCCTGATTCTGTGGATAACCGTATTACCGCCTTTGAGTGAGCTGATACCGCTCGCCGCAGCCGAACGAC
CGAGCGCAGCGAGTCAGTGAGCGAGGAAGCGGAAGAGCGCCCAATACGCAAACCGCCTCTCCCCGCGCGT
TGGCCGATTCATTAATGCAGCTGGCACGACAGGTTTCCCGACTGGAAAGCGGGCAGTGAGCGCAACGCAA
TTAATGTGAGTTAGCTCACTCATTAGGCACCCCAGGCTTTACACTTTATGCTTCCGGCTCGTATGTTGTG
TGGAATTGTGAGCGGATAACAATTTCACACAGGAAACAGCTATGACCATGATTACGCCAAGCTTGCATGC
CTGCAGGTCCCACTTTGCAGCAGGTGGGGTCATGATCAAACAGGAGCTACAGTATACACAGGAAGGCCCT
GCGGATCTTCCTGGAGAGTTCTCATGCATTGCTGAAGAGCAGGCTTTCCTGAGCCCAGAGCAGACCGAAC
TCTGGGGTGGTCAGGGCAGTTCTGTCCTCTTGGAAACAGGTCCTGGGGACTCTACTCTAGAGGAGCCTGT
TGGTAGTAGAGTTCCTAGCAGCAGCAGAACTGTGGGCTGCCCGAAGCAGAAATCTCATAGGCAGGTACAG
CTGGACCAGGAATGTGGGCAGGGCCTGAAGCTGAAAAAGGACACTTCCCGCCCCTACGAATGTTCTGAGT
GTGAGATCACCTTCCGCTATAAGCAGCAGCTGGCCACACATCTGCGCAGCCACTCTGGGTGGGGGTCTTG
TACACCTGAGGAGCCAGAGGAGAGCCTTAGGCCCAGGCCACGGCTGAAACCACAGACCAAAAAGGCCAAG
CTGCATCAGTGTGATGTGTGCCTGAGGAGCTTCAGCTGCAAGGTGAGCCTGGTGACCCATCAGCGTTGCC
ACCTGCAGGAGGGGCCCAGTGCCGGCCAGCATGTCCAAGAGAGGTTCTCACCCAACAGCCTGGTTGCCCT
GCCTGGCCACATCCCTTGGAGGAAAAGCCGGAGTTCCCTCATCTGTGGTTACTGTGGCAAGAGCTTCAGT
CACCCATCTGACTTGGTGCGGCACCAGCGCATCCACACGGGTGAGCGGCCCTACAGCTGCACTGAGTGTG
AGAAGAGCTTTGTCCAGAAGCAGCACCTCCTGCAGCACCAGAAGATCCACCAGCGGGAGCGGGGTGGGCT
GGCCCTGGAGCCCGGAAGGCCCAATGGCCTGCTTGGGATTCCAACTACTGCAAGCGAGAATCTTTATTTT
CAGGGCGCCGCCAAATTCAAAGAAACCGCTGCTGCTAAATTCGAACGCCAGCACATGGACAGCGGAGGTG
GAGGTTCGAGCGGTCCCTCGGGTTCGTCGAGCCTGGAAGTTCTGTTCCAGGGGCCCCTGTCGTCGAGCGG
TCCCTCGGGTTCGATGGTGAGCAAAGGCGAGGAGCTGTTCACCGGGGTGGTGCCCATCCTGGTCGAGCTG
GACGGCGACGTAAACGGCCACAAGTTCAGCGTGTCCGGCGAGGGCGAGGGCGATGCCACCTACGGCAAGC
TGACCCTGAAGTTCATCTGCACCACCGGCAAGCTGCCCGTGCCCTGGCCCACCCTCGTGACCACCCTGAC
CTACGGCGTGCAGTGCTTCAGCCGCTACCCCGACCACATGAAGCAGCACGACTTCTTCAAGTCCGCCATG
CCCGAAGGCTACGTCCAGGAGCGCACCATCTTCTTCAAGGACGACGGCAACTACAAGACCCGCGCCGAGG
TGAAGTTCGAGGGCGACACCCTGGTGAACCGCATCGAGCTGAAGGGCATCGACTTCAAGGAGGACGGCAA
CATCCTGGGGCACAAGCTGGAGTACAACTACAACAGCCACAACGTCTATATCATGGCCGACAAGCAGAAG
AACGGCATCAAGGTGAACTTCAAGATCCGCCACAACATCGAGGACGGCAGCGTGCAGCTCGCCGACCACT
ACCAGCAGAACACCCCCATCGGCGACGGCCCCGTGCTGCTGCCCGACAACCACTACCTGAGCACCCAGTC
CGCCCTGAGCAAAGACCCCAACGAGAAGCGCGATCACATGGTCCTTAAGGAGTTCGTGACCGCCGCCGGG
ATCACTCTCGGCATGGACGAGCTGTACAAGTAATGATCTAGAGTCGAGTTAATTAAGAATTCCGCCCCCC
CCCCTCTCCCTCCCCCCCCCTAACGTTACTGGCCGAAGCCGCTTGGAATAAGGCCGGTGTGCGTTTGTCT
ATATGTTATTTTCCACCATATTGCCGTCTTTTGGCAATGTGAGGGCCCGGAAACCTGGCCCTGTCTTCTT
GACGAGCATTCCTAGGGGTCTTTCCCCTCTCGCCAAAGGAATGCAGGGTCTGTTGAATGTCGTGAAGGAA
GCAGTTCCTCTGGAAGCTTCTTGAAGACAAACAACGTCTGTAGCGACCCTTTGCAGGCAGCGGAACCCCC
CACCTGGCGACAGGTGCCTCTGCGGCCAAAAGCCACGTGTATAAGATACACCTGCAAAGGCGGCACAACC
CCAGTGCCACGTTGTGAGTTGGATAGTTGTGGAAAGAGTCAAATGGCTCTCCTCAAGCGTATTCAACAAG
GGGCTGAAGGATGCCCAGAAGGTACCCCATTGTATGGGATCTGATCTGGGGCCTCGGTGCACATGCTTTA
CATGTGTTTAGTCGAGGTTAAAAAAACGTCTAGGCCCCCCGAACCACGGGGACGTGGTTTTCCTTTGAAA
AACACGATGATAATATGGCCACAACCTGTTACATTGCACAAGATAAAAATATATCATCACGAACAGTAAA
ACTGTCTGCTTACATAAACAGTAATACAAGGGGTGTTATGGGATCGGCCATTGAACAAGATGGATTGCAC
GCAGGTTCTCCGGCCGCTTGGGTGGAGAGGCTATTCGGCTATGACTGGGCACAACAGACAATCGGCTGCT
CTGATGCCGCCGTGTTCCGGCTGTCAGCGCAGGGGCGCCCGGTTCTTTTTGTCAAGACCGACCTGTCCGG
TGCCCTGAATGAACTGCAGGACGAGGCAGCGCGGCTATCGTGGCTGGCCACGACGGGCGTTCCTTGCGCA
GCTGTGCTCGACGTTGTCACTGAAGCGGGAAGGGACTGGCTGCTATTGGGCGAAGTGCCGGGGCAGGATC
TCCTGTCATCTCACCTTGCTCCTGCCGAGAAAGTATCCATCATGGCTGATGCAATGCGGCGGCTGCATAC
GCTTGATCCGGCTACCTGCCCATTCGACCACCAAGCGAAACATCGCATCGAGCGAGCACGTACTCGGATG
GAAGCCGGTCTTGTCGATCAGGATGATCTGGACGAAGAGCATCAGGGGCTCGCGCCAGCCGAACTGTTCG
CCAGGCTCAAGGCGCGCATGCCCGACGGCGAGGATCTCGTCGTGACCCATGGCGATGCCTGCTTGCCGAA
TATCATGGTGGAAAATGGCCGCTTTTCTGGATTCATCGACTGTGGCCGGCTGGGTGTGGCGGACCGCTAT
CAGGACATAGCGTTGGCTACCCGTGATATTGCTGAAGAGCTTGGCGGCGAATGGGCTGACCGCTTCCTCG
TGCTTTACGGTATCGCCGCTCCCGATTCGCAGCGCATCGCCTTCTATCGCCTTCTTGACGAGTTCTTCTG
AGTCTGGGTGCAGCCCCTCGCCCGTCTGGGGGATGGAGGGGGGTGGCATTGGTTCCCCCGAAGAGACACT
GCAGTCAGGGACTGAGTTCTTCCTGAGGGCAGTTGTTTGTGATTGCCTTCCCTTGTCCCAGTACCAAGCC
AAGCCCAAAGGCTGTCCTGAAAACCCTGTGGAAGAAGAGTCCAGGCCAGGTCTTCATCCTGCTGCCAAGT
TTGCTGTTTCTTGGCACCTTCAGGTCTCTGGTTTTCTCATTCATGCCAATGCTTGTGGGCTGGGGTTGGC
GTTCTGACCCCACAGGGACTGGTGGCTGGTTCCAGGGCTCGTCCCGGCATTTCATGTCTTCCCACGGGGT
TGAGTCGGGCCATAGGGGTGAGCAGCTGCCTGGAAGAGTTCTGGGAAGTATAACCCTCCATTTTTTCTTG
TTTTATAATCTCTTTGTTTAATAATAAGTAGAAGAAATAATTTAAATGAACTGCTTAGCCCTGCTCTGAA
GAACCTTTTTTGGAATTAGATTTTAGTTGATTTTTTAAAGAATACAGCCCAACACTTGTTTTTTACATTT
TAAGAGTTGTAGAAGTTGTTCCTAACTTGGGGACTGGACCTACCCTCTAGGAGGGAGTTGTTAATGGGGC
TCTTTTAGCCCACTGATGCTTACTTAGGCCGGAGAGCAGGGGACACGGTGCTAGGTTCCCTCGTGCAGTG
CCTGGTGCTCTCAAATTGTCTCAAAAGGACCAAGAGGAAAAGAGTCGGAGGGGTAGACCCTGCAGCCCTG
TTGAGAAGAAAGATTCCAGTGAAGTTGCTGATGGTATGGCTGTGGTCTG
