Features (pLannotate 1.2.2; 16 found; start..end, strand, type, name):
     16..173     +  CDS            lacZα (fragment): LacZα fragment of β-galactosidase; lacZ fragment
    179..278     -  misc_feature   bom (fragment): basis of mobility region from pBR322
    380..415     -  CDS            rop (fragment): Rop protein, which maintains plasmids at low copy number; rop
    510..614     +  promoter       AmpR promoter: bla
    615..1475    +  CDS            AmpR: β-lactamase; bla; confers resistance to ampicillin, carbenicillin, and related antibiotics
   1646..2234    +  rep_origin     ori: high-copy-number ColE1/pMB1/pBR322/pUC origin of replication
   2417..2509    +  CDS            lacI (fragment): lac repressor; lacI; The lac repressor binds to the lac operator to inhibit transcription in E. coli. This inhibition can be relieved by adding lactose or isopropyl-β-D-thiogalactopyranoside (IPTG).
   2522..2543    +  protein_bind   CAP binding site: CAP binding activates transcription in the presence of cAMP. E. coli catabolite activator protein
   2558..2588    +  promoter       lac promoter: promoter for the E. coli lac operon
   2596..2612    +  protein_bind   lac operator: The lac repressor binds to the lac operator to inhibit transcription in E. coli. This inhibition can be relieved by adding lactose or isopropyl-β-D-thiogalactopyranoside (IPTG). lac repressor encoded by lacI
   2665..3519    +  CDS            ZNF212 (fragment): ZN212_HUMAN - Also known as ZNFC150. Experimental evidence at protein level: Swiss-Prot protein existence level 1. May be involved in transcriptional regulation. From Homo sapiens (Human).
   3540..3560    +  CDS            capTEV™ (fragment): composite tag for in vivo biotinylation, TEV protease cleavage, and 6xHis tagging
   3574..3618    +  CDS            S-Tag: affinity and epitope tag derived from pancreatic ribonuclease A
   3709..4428    +  CDS            EGFP: the original enhanced GFP (Yang et al., 1996) mammalian codon-optimized
   4466..5051    +  misc_feature   IRES2: internal ribosome entry site (IRES) of the encephalomyocarditis virus (EMCV)
   5133..5936    +  CDS            NeoR/KanR: aminoglycoside phosphotransferase from Tn5; aph(3')-II (or nptII); confers resistance to neomycin, kanamycin, and G418 (Geneticin®)
>Addgene plasmid #112331 | pZNF212-donor | addgene full sequence | sequence record 228559 | Addgene NGS Result
GGGTACCGAGCTCGAATTCACTGACCGTCGTTTTACAACGTCGTGACTGGGAAAACCCTGGCGTTACCCA
ACTTAATCGCCTTGCAGCACATCCCCCTTTCGCCAGCTGGCGTAATAGCGAAGAGGCCCGCACCGATCGC
CCTTCCCAACAGTTGCGCAGCCTGAATGGCGAATGGCGCCTGATGCGGTATTTTCTCCTTACGCATCTGT
GCGGTATTTCACACCGCATATGGTGCACTCTCAGTACAATCTGCTCTGATGCCGCATAGTTAAGCCAGCC
CCGACACCCGCCAACACCCGCTGACGCGCCCTGACGGGCTTGTCTGCTCCCGGCATCCGCTTACAGACAA
GCTGTGACCGTCTCCGGGAGCTGCATGTGTCAGAGGTTTTCACCGTCATCACCGAAACGCGCGAGACGAA
AGGGCCTCGTGATACGCCTATTTTTATAGGTTAATGTCATGATAATAATGGTTTCTTAGACGTCAGGTGG
CACTTTTCGGGGAAATGTGCGCGGAACCCCTATTTGTTTATTTTTCTAAATACATTCAAATATGTATCCG
CTCATGAGACAATAACCCTGATAAATGCTTCAATAATATTGAAAAAGGAAGAGTATGAGTATTCAACATT
TCCGTGTCGCCCTTATTCCCTTTTTTGCGGCATTTTGCCTTCCTGTTTTTGCTCACCCAGAAACGCTGGT
GAAAGTAAAAGATGCTGAAGATCAGTTGGGTGCACGAGTGGGTTACATCGAACTGGATCTCAACAGCGGT
AAGATCCTTGAGAGTTTTCGCCCCGAAGAACGTTTTCCAATGATGAGCACTTTTAAAGTTCTGCTATGTG
GCGCGGTATTATCCCGTATTGACGCCGGGCAAGAGCAACTCGGTCGCCGCATACACTATTCTCAGAATGA
CTTGGTTGAGTACTCACCAGTCACAGAAAAGCATCTTACGGATGGCATGACAGTAAGAGAATTATGCAGT
GCTGCCATAACCATGAGTGATAACACTGCGGCCAACTTACTTCTGACAACGATCGGAGGACCGAAGGAGC
TAACCGCTTTTTTGCACAACATGGGGGATCATGTAACTCGCCTTGATCGTTGGGAACCGGAGCTGAATGA
AGCCATACCAAACGACGAGCGTGACACCACGATGCCTGTAGCAATGGCAACAACGTTGCGCAAACTATTA
ACTGGCGAACTACTTACTCTAGCTTCCCGGCAACAATTAATAGACTGGATGGAGGCGGATAAAGTTGCAG
GACCACTTCTGCGCTCGGCCCTTCCGGCTGGCTGGTTTATTGCTGATAAATCTGGAGCCGGTGAGCGTGG
GTCTCGCGGTATCATTGCAGCACTGGGGCCAGATGGTAAGCCCTCCCGTATCGTAGTTATCTACACGACG
GGGAGTCAGGCAACTATGGATGAACGAAATAGACAGATCGCTGAGATAGGTGCCTCACTGATTAAGCATT
GGTAACTGTCAGACCAAGTTTACTCATATATACTTTAGATTGATTTAAAACTTCATTTTTAATTTAAAAG
GATCTAGGTGAAGATCCTTTTTGATAATCTCATGACCAAAATCCCTTAACGTGAGTTTTCGTTCCACTGA
GCGTCAGACCCCGTAGAAAAGATCAAAGGATCTTCTTGAGATCCTTTTTTTCTGCGCGTAATCTGCTGCT
TGCAAACAAAAAAACCACCGCTACCAGCGGTGGTTTGTTTGCCGGATCAAGAGCTACCAACTCTTTTTCC
GAAGGTAACTGGCTTCAGCAGAGCGCAGATACCAAATACTGTTCTTCTAGTGTAGCCGTAGTTAGGCCAC
CACTTCAAGAACTCTGTAGCACCGCCTACATACCTCGCTCTGCTAATCCTGTTACCAGTGGCTGCTGCCA
GTGGCGATAAGTCGTGTCTTACCGGGTTGGACTCAAGACGATAGTTACCGGATAAGGCGCAGCGGTCGGG
CTGAACGGGGGGTTCGTGCACACAGCCCAGCTTGGAGCGAACGACCTACACCGAACTGAGATACCTACAG
CGTGAGCTATGAGAAAGCGCCACGCTTCCCGAAGGGAGAAAGGCGGACAGGTATCCGGTAAGCGGCAGGG
TCGGAACAGGAGAGCGCACGAGGGAGCTTCCAGGGGGAAACGCCTGGTATCTTTATAGTCCTGTCGGGTT
TCGCCACCTCTGACTTGAGCGTCGATTTTTGTGATGCTCGTCAGGGGGGCGGAGCCTATGGAAAAACGCC
AGCAACGCGGCCTTTTTACGGTTCCTGGCCTTTTGCTGGCCTTTTGCTCACATGTTCTTTCCTGCGTTAT
CCCCTGATTCTGTGGATAACCGTATTACCGCCTTTGAGTGAGCTGATACCGCTCGCCGCAGCCGAACGAC
CGAGCGCAGCGAGTCAGTGAGCGAGGAAGCGGAAGAGCGCCCAATACGCAAACCGCCTCTCCCCGCGCGT
TGGCCGATTCATTAATGCAGCTGGCACGACAGGTTTCCCGACTGGAAAGCGGGCAGTGAGCGCAACGCAA
TTAATGTGAGTTAGCTCACTCATTAGGCACCCCAGGCTTTACACTTTATGCTTCCGGCTCGTATGTTGTG
TGGAATTGTGAGCGGATAACAATTTCACACAGGAAACAGCTATGACCATGATTACGCCAAGCTTCCACTT
TGCAGCAGGTGGGGTCATGATCAAACAGGAGCTACAGTATACACAGGAAGGCCCTGCGGATCTTCCTGGA
GAGTTCTCATGCATTGCTGAAGAGCAGGCTTTCCTGAGCCCAGAGCAGACCGAACTCTGGGGTGGTCAGG
GCAGTTCTGTCCTCTTGGAAACAGGTCCTGGGGACTCTACTCTAGAGGAGCCTGTTGGTAGTAGAGTTCC
TAGCAGCAGCAGAACTGTGGGCTGCCCGAAGCAGAAATCTCATAGGCAGGTACAGCTGGACCAGGAATGT
GGGCAGGGCCTGAAGCTGAAAAAGGACACTTCCCGCCCCTACGAATGTTCTGAGTGTGAGATCACCTTCC
GCTATAAGCAGCAGCTGGCCACACATCTGCGCAGCCACTCTGGGTGGGGGTCTTGTACACCTGAGGAGCC
AGAGGAGAGCCTTAGGCCCAGGCCACGGCTGAAACCACAGACCAAAAAGGCCAAGCTGCATCAGTGTGAT
GTGTGCCTGAGGAGCTTCAGCTGCAAGGTGAGCCTGGTGACCCATCAGCGTTGCCACCTGCAGGAGGGGC
CCAGTGCCGGCCAGCATGTCCAAGAGAGGTTCTCACCCAACAGCCTGGTTGCCCTGCCTGGCCACATCCC
TTGGAGGAAAAGCCGGAGTTCCCTCATCTGTGGTTACTGTGGCAAGAGCTTCAGTCACCCATCTGACTTG
GTGCGGCACCAGCGCATCCACACGGGTGAGCGGCCCTACAGCTGCACTGAGTGTGAGAAGAGCTTTGTCC
AGAAGCAGCACCTCCTGCAGCACCAGAAGATCCACCAGCGGGAGCGGGGTGGGCTGGCCCTGGAGCCCGG
AAGGCCCAATGGCCTGCTTGGGATTCCAACTACTGCAAGCGAGAATCTTTATTTTCAGGGCGCCGCCAAA
TTCAAAGAAACCGCTGCTGCTAAATTCGAACGCCAGCACATGGACAGCGGAGGTGGAGGTTCGAGCGGTC
CCTCGGGTTCGTCGAGCCTGGAAGTTCTGTTCCAGGGGCCCCTGTCGTCGAGCGGTCCCTCGGGTTCGAT
GGTGAGCAAAGGCGAGGAGCTGTTCACCGGGGTGGTGCCCATCCTGGTCGAGCTGGACGGCGACGTAAAC
GGCCACAAGTTCAGCGTGTCCGGCGAGGGCGAGGGCGATGCCACCTACGGCAAGCTGACCCTGAAGTTCA
TCTGCACCACCGGCAAGCTGCCCGTGCCCTGGCCCACCCTCGTGACCACCCTGACCTACGGCGTGCAGTG
CTTCAGCCGCTACCCCGACCACATGAAGCAGCACGACTTCTTCAAGTCCGCCATGCCCGAAGGCTACGTC
CAGGAGCGCACCATCTTCTTCAAGGACGACGGCAACTACAAGACCCGCGCCGAGGTGAAGTTCGAGGGCG
ACACCCTGGTGAACCGCATCGAGCTGAAGGGCATCGACTTCAAGGAGGACGGCAACATCCTGGGGCACAA
GCTGGAGTACAACTACAACAGCCACAACGTCTATATCATGGCCGACAAGCAGAAGAACGGCATCAAGGTG
AACTTCAAGATCCGCCACAACATCGAGGACGGCAGCGTGCAGCTCGCCGACCACTACCAGCAGAACACCC
CCATCGGCGACGGCCCCGTGCTGCTGCCCGACAACCACTACCTGAGCACCCAGTCCGCCCTGAGCAAAGA
CCCCAACGAGAAGCGCGATCACATGGTCCTTAAGGAGTTCGTGACCGCCGCCGGGATCACTCTCGGCATG
GACGAGCTGTACAAGTAATGATCTAGAGTCGAGTTAATTAAGAATTCCGCCCCCCCCCCTCTCCCTCCCC
CCCCCTAACGTTACTGGCCGAAGCCGCTTGGAATAAGGCCGGTGTGCGTTTGTCTATATGTTATTTTCCA
CCATATTGCCGTCTTTTGGCAATGTGAGGGCCCGGAAACCTGGCCCTGTCTTCTTGACGAGCATTCCTAG
GGGTCTTTCCCCTCTCGCCAAAGGAATGCAGGGTCTGTTGAATGTCGTGAAGGAAGCAGTTCCTCTGGAA
GCTTCTTGAAGACAAACAACGTCTGTAGCGACCCTTTGCAGGCAGCGGAACCCCCCACCTGGCGACAGGT
GCCTCTGCGGCCAAAAGCCACGTGTATAAGATACACCTGCAAAGGCGGCACAACCCCAGTGCCACGTTGT
GAGTTGGATAGTTGTGGAAAGAGTCAAATGGCTCTCCTCAAGCGTATTCAACAAGGGGCTGAAGGATGCC
CAGAAGGTACCCCATTGTATGGGATCTGATCTGGGGCCTCGGTGCACATGCTTTACATGTGTTTAGTCGA
GGTTAAAAAAACGTCTAGGCCCCCCGAACCACGGGGACGTGGTTTTCCTTTGAAAAACACGATGATAATA
TGGCCACAACCTGTTACATTGCACAAGATAAAAATATATCATCACGAACAGTAAAACTGTCTGCTTACAT
AAACAGTAATACAAGGGGTGTTATGGGATCGGCCATTGAACAAGATGGATTGCACGCAGGTTCTCCGGCC
GCTTGGGTGGAGAGGCTATTCGGCTATGACTGGGCACAACAGACAATCGGCTGCTCTGATGCCGCCGTGT
TCCGGCTGTCAGCGCAGGGGCGCCCGGTTCTTTTTGTCAAGACCGACCTGTCCGGTGCCCTGAATGAACT
GCAGGACGAGGCAGCGCGGCTATCGTGGCTGGCCACGACGGGCGTTCCTTGCGCAGCTGTGCTCGACGTT
GTCACTGAAGCGGGAAGGGACTGGCTGCTATTGGGCGAAGTGCCGGGGCAGGATCTCCTGTCATCTCACC
TTGCTCCTGCCGAGAAAGTATCCATCATGGCTGATGCAATGCGGCGGCTGCATACGCTTGATCCGGCTAC
CTGCCCATTCGACCACCAAGCGAAACATCGCATCGAGCGAGCACGTACTCGGATGGAAGCCGGTCTTGTC
GATCAGGATGATCTGGACGAAGAGCATCAGGGGCTCGCGCCAGCCGAACTGTTCGCCAGGCTCAAGGCGC
GCATGCCCGACGGCGAGGATCTCGTCGTGACCCATGGCGATGCCTGCTTGCCGAATATCATGGTGGAAAA
TGGCCGCTTTTCTGGATTCATCGACTGTGGCCGGCTGGGTGTGGCGGACCGCTATCAGGACATAGCGTTG
GCTACCCGTGATATTGCTGAAGAGCTTGGCGGCGAATGGGCTGACCGCTTCCTCGTGCTTTACGGTATCG
CCGCTCCCGATTCGCAGCGCATCGCCTTCTATCGCCTTCTTGACGAGTTCTTCTGAGGGTGCAGCCCCTC
GCCCGTCTGGGGGATGGAGGGGGGTGGCATTGGTTCCCCCGAAGAGACACTGCAGTCAGGGACTGAGTTC
TTCCTGAGGGCAGTTGTTTGTGATTGCCTTCCCTTGTCCCAGTACCAAGCCAAGCCCAAAGGCTGTCCTG
AAAACCCTGTGGAAGAAGAGTCCAGGCCAGGTCTTCATCCTGCTGCCAAGTTTGCTGTTTCTTGGCACCT
TCAGGTCTCTGGTTTTCTCATTCATGCCAATGCTTGTGGGCTGGGGTTGGCGTTCTGACCCCACAGGGAC
TGGTGGCTGGTTCCAGGGCTCGTCCCGGCATTTCATGTCTTCCCACGGGGTTGAGTCGGGCCATAGGGGT
GAGCAGCTGCCTGGAAGAGTTCTGGGAAGTATAACCCTCCATTTTTTCTTGTTTTATAATCTCTTTGTTT
AATAATAAGTAGAAGAAATAATTTAAATGAACTGCTTAGCCCTGCTCTGAAGAACCTTTTTTGGAATTAG
ATTTTAGTTGATTTTTTAAAGAATACAGCCCAACACTTGTTTTTTACATTTTAAGAGTTGTAGAAGTTGT
TCCTAACTTGGGGACTGGACCTACCCTCTAGGAGGGAGTTGTTAATGGGGCTCTTTTAGCCCACTGATGC
TTACTTAGGCCGGAGAGCAGGGGACACGGTGCTAGGTTCCCTCGTGCAGTGCCTGGTGCTCTCAAATTGT
CTCAAAAGGACCAAGAGGAAAAGAGTCGGAGGGGTAGACCCTGCAGCCCTGTTGAGAAGAAAGATTCCAG
TGAAGTTGCTGATGGTATGGCTGTGGTCTG
